>Addgene plasmid #63933 | MSCV-miR-34b/34c | addgene partial sequence | sequence record 115798 | IRES-F 5'-TGGCTCTCCTCAAGCGTATT-3'
CATTGTATGGGATCTGATCTGGGGCCTCGGTGCACATGCTTTACATGTGTTTAGTCGAGGTTAAAAAAAC
GTCTAGGCCCCCCGAACCACGGGGACGTGGTTTTCCTTTGAAAAACACGATGATAATATGGCCACAACCA
TGGTGAGCAAGGGCGAGGAGCTGTTCACCGGGGTGGTGCCCATCCTGGTCGAGCTGGACGGCGACGTAAA
CGGCCACAAGTTCAGCGTGTCTGGCGAGGGCGAGGGCGATGCCACCTACGGCAAGCTGACCCTGAAGTTC
ATCTGCACCACCGGCAAGCTGCCCGTGCCCTGGCCCACCCTCGTGACCACCCTGACCTACGGCGTGCAGT
GCTTCAGCCGCTACCCCGACCACATGAAGCAGCACGACTTCTTCAAGTCCGCCATGCCCGAAGGCTACGT
CCAGGAGCGCACCATCTTCTTCAAGGACGACGGCAACTACAAGACCCGCGCCGAGGTGAAGTTCGAGGGC
GACACCCTGGTGAACCGCATCGAGCTGAAGGGCATCGACTTCAAGGAGGACGGCAACATCCTGGGGCACA
AGCTGGAGTACAACTACAACAGCCACAACGTCTATATCATGGCCGACAAGCAGAAGAACGGCATCAAGGC
GAACTTCAAGATCCGCCACAACATCGAGGACGGCAGCGTGCAGCTCGCCGACCACTACCAGCAGAACACC
CCCATCGGCGACGGCCCCGTGCTGCTGCCCGACAACCACTACCTGAGCACCCAGTCCGCCCTGAGCAAAG
ACCCCAAACGAGAAGCGCGATCACATGGTCCTGCTGGAG
