>Addgene plasmid #63933 | MSCV-miR-34b/34c | addgene partial sequence | sequence record 116571 | pLXSN5 5'-CCCTTGAACCTCCTCGTTCGACC-3'
CCTCACTCCTTCTCTAGGCGCCGGAATTAGATCTCTCGAGGGATGTAGGTCTCTGCGCTTCTTTCTTCGA
TGTAGCAGTAACTACACTGTGAAGATAAACTTCTCAAGAATCTGTCTCTCCATCTCCCCGGCCCCTTCCC
AGGAGGCTCTGCAGGAGCCCTCCCATTGCCCCTTCTGGTAGCTTCTGCCACCCCTCCCCCACTCGCCCCG
CCCCCTCGGCCTCGGGGTTCCAAGGGCGGTTGGTCGCTGAGCCACGGTCACTCGGCCAGTAGGAGCTGCG
GGGCGCGCGGGCTGGACAGAACCGGCTCTAGACTTGGGTCTGGAAGCCGTGAAGAAGTTGTTGGAGGCGG
GTCAGACCCGGCTTGCGGGAAGAAGGACTCGGGCCGGATGCCCTGGGGTCCGGGCTGAGTCGGGGGTCTC
GGGGGGGACGGCGGGGACAGGGGGCCTCAGCGCCTGGGGGTTCACCTGGGGTCGCGCGCGGCCCTGCTGG
GTGTGGAGGGGCCTCGGGAGCCTGAGGCACCTCTCGCTCCGCCGCCCTCGCCTGTCGACCGTGGCGAAAG
GGGGCGAGGGGCCCGACCCTCGGGAGCTGCAGTGGCGGGCGCCCGGTGCTCGGTTTGTAGGCAGTGTAAT
TAGCTGATTGTAGTGCGGTGCTGACAATCACTAACTCCACTGCCATCAAAACAAGGCACAGCATCACCCG
CCGCCCGCGGGAGGAGAAGCCAGCGCTGCAGCCCCACTGACTCCGCAGAAAGCCGAGGCCGGAGCCAGGA
TGCGTCAGCAAAGGGCCGGGAGCACGAGGTCTAAGTGCAAGTAACCCTCG
