[The description below was written by a language model from this plasmid's Addgene catalogue record.]
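Description:
MSCV-miR-34b/34c is a mammalian expression plasmid built on the pMSCV PIG backbone, a murine stem cell virus (MSCV)-derived retroviral vector. The backbone is about 7.7 kb without the insert and is a variant of the original MSCV-PIG in which one EcoRI site was deleted, which allows the remaining EcoRI site to be used for cloning. In bacteria the plasmid is maintained at high copy number under ampicillin selection. No feature table accompanies the record, so the origin of replication, the LTRs, the packaging signal and any mammalian selection or reporter cassette are not individually documented. The "PIG" designation conventionally refers to a puromycin resistance–IRES–GFP cassette, which would allow drug selection and fluorescent tracking of transduced cells, but the record itself does not confirm this.

The payload is a mouse genomic fragment encoding the miR-34b/34c microRNA cluster, inserted between XhoI and EcoRI sites that were both preserved. The insert size and exact boundaries are not stated, and neither is the promoter. In MSCV-type vectors, transcription of the insert is normally driven by the viral 5′ LTR, and the resulting primary transcript would be processed by the cellular microRNA machinery into mature miR-34b and miR-34c.

The stated purpose is overexpression of mouse miR-34b/34c. The associated work concerns a positive feedback relationship between p53 and the miR-34 family in tumour suppression, so the construct is suited to gain-of-function studies of these microRNAs in mammalian cells.
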