Addgene plasmid #63933: MSCV-miR-34b/34c
Purpose: MSCV vector for overexpressing mouse miR-34b/34c
Depositing lab: Lin He. Depositing organization: University of California, Berkeley. Publication: A positive feedback between p53 and miR-34 miRNAs mediates tumor suppression. Okada N, Lin CP, Ribeiro MC, Biton A, Lai G, He X, Bu P, Vogel H, Jablons DM, Keller AC, Wilkinson JE, He B, Speed TP, He L. Genes Dev. 2014 Mar 1;28(5):438-50. doi: 10.1101/gad.233585.113. Epub 2014 Feb 14. PubMed 24532687.
Backbone
  Vector backbone: pMSCV PIG
  Backbone size w/o insert (bp): 7657
  Modifications to backbone: This vector is made by Ross Dickins by deleting a EcoRI site in the original MSCV-PIG vector.
  Vector type: Mammalian Expression
Growth in bacteria
  Bacterial resistance: Ampicillin, 100 μg/mL
  Growth temperature: 37°C
  Growth strain: Top10
  Copy number: High Copy
Gene/Insert
  Cloning method: Restriction Enzyme; 5′ cloning site XhoI (not destroyed); 3′ cloning site EcoRI (not destroyed)
  Sequencing primers: 5′ MSCV
Terms and licenses: Academic/Nonprofit Terms; Industry Terms: Not Available to Industry
How to cite: MSCV-miR-34b/34c was a gift from Lin He (Addgene plasmid # 63933 ; http://n2t.net/addgene:63933 ; RRID:Addgene_63933)
